Addgene plasmid #213507: pLS-CMV-mP-Rluc
Purpose: CMV-driven Renilla luciferase expression vector for luciferase lentivirus-based reporter assay
Depositing lab: Nadav Ahituv. Depositing organization: University of California, San Francisco (UCSF). Publication: Massively parallel characterization of regulatory elements in the developing human cortex. Deng C, Whalen S, Steyert M, Ziffra R, Przytycki PF, Inoue F, Pereira DA, Capauto D, Norton S, Vaccarino FM, Pollen AA, Nowakowski TJ, Ahituv N, Pollard KS. Science. 2024 May 24;384(6698):eadh0559. doi: 10.1126/science.adh0559. Epub 2024 May 24. PubMed 38781390.
Backbone
  Vector backbone: pLS-mP
  Backbone size w/o insert (bp): 7000
  Vector type: Lentiviral
Growth in bacteria
  Bacterial resistance: Ampicillin, 100 μg/mL
  Growth temperature: 37°C
  Growth strain: NEB Stable
  Copy number: High Copy
Gene/Insert
  Gene/Insert name: Luciferase
  Species: Renilla
  Insert size (bp): 932
  Cloning method: Gibson Cloning
Terms and licenses: Academic/Nonprofit Terms; Industry Terms: Not Available to Industry
Depositor comments: Please visit https://www.biorxiv.org/content/10.1101/2023.02.15.528663v2 for bioRxiv preprint.
How to cite: pLS-CMV-mP-Rluc was a gift from Nadav Ahituv (Addgene plasmid # 213507 ; http://n2t.net/addgene:213507 ; RRID:Addgene_213507)
