[The description below was written by a language model from this plasmid's Addgene catalogue record and pLannotate feature annotations shown in this document.]
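Description:
pLS-CMV-mP-Rluc is an HIV-1-based lentiviral transfer plasmid built on the pLS-mP reporter backbone and carrying a Renilla luciferase reporter. It is propagated in E. coli through a high-copy ColE1/pUC-type origin and selected with ampicillin via a bla (AmpR) cassette; a fragment of the pBR322 bom region is also present. The sequenced record is about 8.4 kb.

Upstream of the viral genome, a CMV enhancer/promoter is fused to a truncated 5' LTR, an arrangement that typically drives Tat-independent transcription of the genomic RNA in packaging cells. This is followed by the Ψ packaging signal with a partial gag sequence, the Rev response element for Rev-dependent nuclear export, and the cPPT/CTS, which aids nuclear import of the reverse-transcribed genome. The internal reporter cassette consists of a second copy of the CMV enhancer placed directly upstream of a minimal TATA-box promoter (minP, the "mP" of the name), which together drive human codon-optimized Renilla luciferase (hRluc). On its own minP has low basal activity, so the CMV enhancer here occupies the position where candidate regulatory elements would be tested and provides strong constitutive expression. Downstream lie a single loxP site, a WPRE to boost transcript stability and expression, a nef fragment, and 3' LTR sequences; the annotation labels these as 5' LTR fragments, and the record does not state whether the 3' LTR is self-inactivating.

The stated purpose is CMV-driven Renilla luciferase expression for lentivirus-based luciferase reporter assays. A constitutive Renilla vector of this kind generally serves as a co-infected normalization control, although the record does not say so explicitly. It was deposited in connection with work characterizing regulatory elements in the developing human cortex.
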