Features (pLannotate 1.2.2; 23 found; start..end, strand, type, name):
     31..83      -  misc_feature   bom (fragment): basis of mobility region from pBR322
    238..617     +  enhancer       CMV enhancer: human cytomegalovirus immediate early enhancer
    618..817     +  promoter       CMV promoter: human cytomegalovirus (CMV) immediate early promoter
    835..1015    +  LTR            5' LTR (truncated): truncated 5' long terminal repeat (LTR) from HIV-1
   1062..1187    +  misc_feature   HIV-1 Ψ: packaging signal of human immunodeficiency virus type 1
   1171..1509    +  CDS            HIV-1 gag (fragment): gag protein from human immunodeficiency virus 1; gag
   1684..1917    +  misc_feature   RRE: The Rev response element (RRE) of HIV-1 allows for Rev-dependent mRNA export from the nucleus to the cytoplasm.
   2294..2394    +  CDS            Rev (fragment): human immunodeficiency virus 1 (HIV-1) Rev protein; rev; enhances nuclear export of unspliced and incompletely spliced viral mRNAs
   2444..2561    +  misc_feature   cPPT/CTS: central polypurine tract and central termination sequence of HIV-1
   3001..3378    +  enhancer       CMV enhancer: human cytomegalovirus immediate early enhancer
   3395..3426    +  promoter       minP: minimal TATA-box promoter with low basal activity
   3472..4407    +  CDS            hRluc: Renilla luciferase human codon-optimized
   4447..4480    +  protein_bind   loxP: Cre-mediated recombination occurs in the 8-bp core sequence (GCATACAT). Cre recombinase
   4513..4536    +  misc_feature   MCS (fragment): pBluescript multiple cloning site
   4536..5124    +  misc_feature   WPRE: woodchuck hepatitis virus posttranscriptional regulatory element
   5125..5144    +  misc_feature   MCS (fragment): pBluescript multiple cloning site
   5146..5268    +  CDS            nef (fragment): NEF_HV1Z2 - Experimental evidence at protein level: Swiss-Prot protein existence level 1. Extracellular Nef protein targets CD4(+) T-lymphocytes for apoptosis by interacting with CXCR4 surface receptors. From Human immunodeficiency virus type 1 group M subtype D (isolate Z2/CDC-Z34) (HIV-1).
   6112..6131    +  misc_feature   cPPT/CTS (fragment): central polypurine tract and central termination sequence of HIV-1
   6133..6445    +  LTR            5' LTR (fragment): 5' long terminal repeat (LTR) from HIV-1
   6453..6633    +  LTR            5' LTR (truncated): truncated 5' long terminal repeat (LTR) from HIV-1
   6695..7283    -  rep_origin     ori: high-copy-number ColE1/pMB1/pBR322/pUC origin of replication
   7454..8314    -  CDS            AmpR: β-lactamase; bla; confers resistance to ampicillin, carbenicillin, and related antibiotics
   8315..8419    -  promoter       AmpR promoter: bla
>Addgene plasmid #213507 | pLS-CMV-mP-Rluc | addgene full sequence | sequence record 421904 | Addgene NGS Result
GTCGACGGATCGGGAGATCTCCCGATCCCCTATGGTGCACTCTCAGTACAATCTGCTCTGATGCCGCATA
GTTAAGCCAGTATCTGCTCCCTGCTTGTGTGTTGGAGGTCGCTGAGTAGTGCGCGAGCAAAATTTAAGCT
ACAACAAGGCAAGGCTTGACCGACAATTGCATGAAGAATCTGCTTAGGGTTAGGCGTTTTGCGCTGCTTC
GCGATGTACGGGCCAGATATACGCGTTGACATTGATTATTGACTAGTTATTAATAGTAATCAATTACGGG
GTCATTAGTTCATAGCCCATATATGGAGTTCCGCGTTACATAACTTACGGTAAATGGCCCGCCTGGCTGA
CCGCCCAACGACCCCCGCCCATTGACGTCAATAATGACGTATGTTCCCATAGTAACGCCAATAGGGACTT
TCCATTGACGTCAATGGGTGGAGTATTTACGGTAAACTGCCCACTTGGCAGTACATCAAGTGTATCATAT
GCCAAGTACGCCCCCTATTGACGTCAATGACGGTAAATGGCCCGCCTGGCATTATGCCCAGTACATGACC
TTATGGGACTTTCCTACTTGGCAGTACATCTACGTATTAGTCATCGCTATTACCATGGTGATGCGGTTTT
GGCAGTACATCAATGGGCGTGGATAGCGGTTTGACTCACGGGGATTTCCAAGTCTCCACCCCATTGACGT
CAATGGGAGTTTGTTTTGGCACCAAAATCAACGGGACTTTCCAAAATGTCGTAACAACTCCGCCCCATTG
ACGCAAATGGGCGGTAGGCGTGTACGGTGGGAGGTCTATATAAGCAGCGCGTTTTGCCTGTACTGGGTCT
CTCTGGTTAGACCAGATCTGAGCCTGGGAGCTCTCTGGCTAACTAGGGAACCCACTGCTTAAGCCTCAAT
AAAGCTTGCCTTGAGTGCTTCAAGTAGTGTGTGCCCGTCTGTTGTGTGACTCTGGTAACTAGAGATCCCT
CAGACCCTTTTAGTCAGTGTGGAAAATCTCTAGCAGTGGCGCCCGAACAGGGACTTGAAAGCGAAAGGGA
AACCAGAGGAGCTCTCTCGACGCAGGACTCGGCTTGCTGAAGCGCGCACGGCAAGAGGCGAGGGGCGGCG
ACTGGTGAGTACGCCAAAAATTTTGACTAGCGGAGGCTAGAAGGAGAGAGATGGGTGCGAGAGCGTCAGT
ATTAAGCGGGGGAGAATTAGATCGCGATGGGAAAAAATTCGGTTAAGGCCAGGGGGAAAGAAAAAATATA
AATTAAAACATATAGTATGGGCAAGCAGGGAGCTAGAACGATTCGCAGTTAATCCTGGCCTGTTAGAAAC
ATCAGAAGGCTGTAGACAAATACTGGGACAGCTACAACCATCCCTTCAGACAGGATCAGAAGAACTTAGA
TCATTATATAATACAGTAGCAACCCTCTATTGTGTGCATCAAAGGATAGAGATAAAAGACACCAAGGAAG
CTTTAGACAAGATAGAGGAAGAGCAAAACAAAAGTAAGACCACCGCACAGCAAGCGGCCGGCCGCTGATC
TTCAGACCTGGAGGAGGAGATATGAGGGACAATTGGAGAAGTGAATTATATAAATATAAAGTAGTAAAAA
TTGAACCATTAGGAGTAGCACCCACCAAGGCAAAGAGAAGAGTGGTGCAGAGAGAAAAAAGAGCAGTGGG
AATAGGAGCTTTGTTCCTTGGGTTCTTGGGAGCAGCAGGAAGCACTATGGGCGCAGCGTCAATGACGCTG
ACGGTACAGGCCAGACAATTATTGTCTGGTATAGTGCAGCAGCAGAACAATTTGCTGAGGGCTATTGAGG
CGCAACAGCATCTGTTGCAACTCACAGTCTGGGGCATCAAGCAGCTCCAGGCAAGAATCCTGGCTGTGGA
AAGATACCTAAAGGATCAACAGCTCCTGGGGATTTGGGGTTGCTCTGGAAAACTCATTTGCACCACTGCT
GTGCCTTGGAATGCTAGTTGGAGTAATAAATCTCTGGAACAGATTTGGAATCACACGACCTGGATGGAGT
GGGACAGAGAAATTAACAATTACACAAGCTTAATACACTCCTTAATTGAAGAATCGCAAAACCAGCAAGA
AAAGAATGAACAAGAATTATTGGAATTAGATAAATGGGCAAGTTTGTGGAATTGGTTTAACATAACAAAT
TGGCTGTGGTATATAAAATTATTCATAATGATAGTAGGAGGCTTGGTAGGTTTAAGAATAGTTTTTGCTG
TACTTTCTATAGTGAATAGAGTTAGGCAGGGATATTCACCATTATCGTTTCAGACCCACCTCCCAACCCC
GAGGGGACCCGACAGGCCCGAAGGAATAGAAGAAGAAGGTGGAGAGAGAGACAGAGACAGATCCATTCGA
TTAGTGAACGGATCGGCACTGCGTGCGCCAATTCTGCAGACAAATGGCAGTATTCATCCACAATTTTAAA
AGAAAAGGGGGGATTGGGGGGTACAGTGCAGGGGAAAGAATAGTAGACATAATAGCAACAGACATACAAA
CTAAAGAATTACAAAAACAAATTACAAAAATTCAAAATTTTCGGGTTTATTACAGGGACAGCAGAGATCC
AGTTTGGTTAGTACCGGGCCCGGTGCTTTGCTCTGAGCCAGCCCACCAGTTTGGAATGACTCCTTTTTAT
GACTTGAATTTTCAAGTATAAAGTCTAGTGCTAAATTTAATTTGAACAACTGTATAGTTTTTGCTGGTTG
GGGGAAGGAAAAAAAATGGTGGCAGTGTTTTTTTCAGAATTAGAAGTGAAATGAAAACTTGTTGTGTGTG
AGGATTTCTAATGACATGTGGTGGTTGCATACTGAGTGAAGCCGGTGAGCATTCTGCCATGTCACCCCCT
CGTGCTCAGTAATGTACTTTACAGAAATCCTAAACTCAAAAGATTGATATAAACCATGCTTCTTGTGTAT
ATCCGGTCTCTTCTCTGGGTAGTCTCACTCAGCCTGCATTTCTGCCAGGGCCCGCTCTAGCATTGATTAT
TGACTAGTTATTAATAGTAATCAATTACGGGGTCATTAGTTCATAGCCCATATATGGAGTTCCGCGTTAC
ATAACTTACGGTAAATGGCCCGCCTGGCTGACCGCCCAACGACCCCCGCCCATTGACGTCAATAATGACG
TATGTTCCCATAGTAACGCCAATAGGGACTTTCCATTGACGTCAATGGGTGGACTATTTACGGTAAACTG
CCCACTTGGCAGTACATCAAGTGTATCATATGCCAAGTACGCCCCCTATTGACGTCAATGACGGTAAATG
GCCCGCCTGGCATTATGCCCAGTACATGACCTTATGGGACTTTCCTACTTGGCAGTACATCTACGTATTA
GTCATCGCTATTACCATGCTAGACCTGCAGGCACTAGAGGGTATATAATGGAAGCTCGACTTCCAGCTTG
GCAATCCGGTACTGTACCGGTGTACTGTTGGTAAAGCCACCATGGCTTCCAAGGTGTACGACCCCGAGCA
ACGCAAACGCATGATCACTGGGCCTCAGTGGTGGGCTCGCTGCAAGCAAATGAACGTGCTGGACTCCTTC
ATCAACTACTATGATTCCGAGAAGCACGCCGAGAACGCCGTGATTTTTCTGCATGGTAACGCTGCCTCCA
GCTACCTGTGGAGGCACGTCGTGCCTCACATCGAGCCCGTGGCTAGATGCATCATCCCTGATCTGATCGG
AATGGGTAAGTCCGGCAAGAGCGGGAATGGCTCATATCGCCTCCTGGATCACTACAAGTACCTCACCGCT
TGGTTCGAGCTGCTGAACCTTCCAAAGAAAATCATCTTTGTGGGCCACGACTGGGGGGCTTGTCTGGCCT
TTCACTACTCCTACGAGCACCAAGACAAGATCAAGGCCATCGTCCATGCTGAGAGTGTCGTGGACGTGAT
CGAGTCCTGGGACGAGTGGCCTGACATCGAGGAGGATATCGCCCTGATCAAGAGCGAAGAGGGCGAGAAA
ATGGTGCTTGAGAATAACTTCTTCGTCGAGACCATGCTCCCAAGCAAGATCATGCGGAAACTGGAGCCTG
AGGAGTTCGCTGCCTACCTGGAGCCATTCAAGGAGAAGGGCGAGGTTAGACGGCCTACCCTCTCCTGGCC
TCGCGAGATCCCTCTCGTTAAGGGAGGCAAGCCCGACGTCGTCCAGATTGTCCGCAACTACAACGCCTAC
CTTCGGGCCAGCGACGATCTGCCTAAGATGTTCATCGAGTCCGACCCTGGGTTCTTTTCCAACGCTATTG
TCGAGGGAGCTAAGAAGTTCCCTAACACCGAGTTCGTGAAGGTGAAGGGCCTCCACTTCAGCCAGGAGGA
CGCTCCAGATGAAATGGGTAAGTACATCAAGAGCTTCGTGGAGCGCGTGCTGAAGAACGAGCAGTAATTC
TAGAGTCGGGGCGGCCGGAATTCGTCGAGGGACCTAATAACTTCGTATAGCATACATTATACGAAGTTAT
ACATGTTTAAGGGTTCCGGTTCCACTAGGTACAATTCGATATCAAGCTTATCGATAATCAACCTCTGGAT
TACAAAATTTGTGAAAGATTGACTGGTATTCTTAACTATGTTGCTCCTTTTACGCTATGTGGATACGCTG
CTTTAATGCCTTTGTATCATGCTATTGCTTCCCGTATGGCTTTCATTTTCTCCTCCTTGTATAAATCCTG
GTTGCTGTCTCTTTATGAGGAGTTGTGGCCCGTTGTCAGGCAACGTGGCGTGGTGTGCACTGTGTTTGCT
GACGCAACCCCCACTGGTTGGGGCATTGCCACCACCTGTCAGCTCCTTTCCGGGACTTTCGCTTTCCCCC
TCCCTATTGCCACGGCGGAACTCATCGCCGCCTGCCTTGCCCGCTGCTGGACAGGGGCTCGGCTGTTGGG
CACTGACAATTCCGTGGTGTTGTCGGGGAAATCATCGTCCTTTCCTTGGCTGCTCGCCTGTGTTGCCACC
TGGATTCTGCGCGGGACGTCCTTCTGCTACGTCCCTTCGGCCCTCAATCCAGCGGACCTTCCTTCCCGCG
GCCTGCTGCCGGCTCTGCGGCCTCTTCCGCGTCTTCGCCTTCGCCCTCAGACGAGTCGGATCTCCCTTTG
GGCCGCCTCCCCGCATCGATACCGTCGACCTCGATCGAGACCTAGAAAAACATGGAGCAATCACAAGTAG
CAATACAGCAGCTACCAATGCTGATTGTGCCTGGCTAGAAGCACAAGAGGAGGAGGAGGTGGGTTTTCCA
GTCACACCTCAGGTACCAAGCATGGGGTAAAGTACTGTTCTCATCACATCATATCAAGGTTATATACCAT
CAATATTGCCACAGATGTTACTTAGCCTTTTAATATTTCTCTAATTTAGTGTATATGCAATGATAGTTCT
CTGATTTCTGAGATTGAGTTTCTCATGTGTAATGATTATTTAGAGTTTCTCTTTCATCTGTTCAAATTTT
TGTCTAGTTTTATTTTTTACTGATTTGTAAGACTTCTTTTTATAATCTGCATATTACAATTCTCTTTACT
GGGGTGTTGCAAATATTTTCTGTCATTCTATGGCCTGACTTTTCTTAATGGTTTTTTAATTTTAAAAATA
AGTCTTAATATTCATGCAATCTAATTAACAATCTTTTCTTTGTGGTTAGGACTTTGAGTCATAAGAAATT
TTTCTCTACACTGAAGTCATGATGGCATGCTTCTATATTATTTTCTAAAAGATTTAAAGTTTTGCCTTCT
CCATTTAGACTTATAATTCACTGGAATTTTTTTGTGTGTATGGTATGACATATGGGTTCCCTTTTATTTT
TTACATATAAATATATTTCCCTGTTTTTCTAAAAAAGAAAAAGATCATCATTTTCCCATTGTAAAATGCC
ATATTTTTTTCATAGGTCACTTACATATATCAATGGGTCTGTTTCTGAGCTCTACTCTATTTTATCAGCC
TCACTGTCTATCCCCACACATCTCATGCTTTGCTCTAAATCTTGATATTTAGTGGAACATTCTTTCCCAT
TTTGTTCTACAAGAATATTTTTGTTATTGTCTTTTGGGCTTCTATATACATTTTAGAATGAGGTTGGCAA
GTTCTGTAGATCTTAGCCACTTTTTAAAAGAAAAGGGGGGACTGGAAGGGCTAATTCACTCCCAACGAAG
ACAAGATATCCTTGATCTGTGGATCTACCACACACAAGGCTACTTCCCTGATTGGCAGAACTACACACCA
GGGCCAGGGATCAGATATCCACTGACCTTTGGATGGTGCTACAAGCTAGTACCAGTTGAGCAAGAGAAGG
TAGAAGAAGCCAATGAAGGAGAGAACACCCGCTTGTTACACCCTGTGAGCCTGCATGGGATGGATGACCC
GGAGAGAGAAGTATTAGAGTGGAGGTTTGACAGCCGCCTAGCATTTCATCACATGGCCCGAGAGCTGCAT
CCGGACTGTACTGGGTCTCTCTGGTTAGACCAGATCTGAGCCTGGGAGCTCTCTGGCTAACTAGGGAACC
CACTGCTTAAGCCTCAATAAAGCTTGCCTTGAGTGCTTCAAGTAGTGTGTGCCCGTCTGTTGTGTGACTC
TGGTAACTAGAGATCCCTCAGACCCTTTTAGTCAGTGTGGAAAATCTCTAGCAGCATGTGAGCAAAAGGC
CAGCAAAAGGCCAGGAACCGTAAAAAGGCCGCGTTGCTGGCGTTTTTCCATAGGCTCCGCCCCCCTGACG
AGCATCACAAAAATCGACGCTCAAGTCAGAGGTGGCGAAACCCGACAGGACTATAAAGATACCAGGCGTT
TCCCCCTGGAAGCTCCCTCGTGCGCTCTCCTGTTCCGACCCTGCCGCTTACCGGATACCTGTCCGCCTTT
CTCCCTTCGGGAAGCGTGGCGCTTTCTCATAGCTCACGCTGTAGGTATCTCAGTTCGGTGTAGGTCGTTC
GCTCCAAGCTGGGCTGTGTGCACGAACCCCCCGTTCAGCCCGACCGCTGCGCCTTATCCGGTAACTATCG
TCTTGAGTCCAACCCGGTAAGACACGACTTATCGCCACTGGCAGCAGCCACTGGTAACAGGATTAGCAGA
GCGAGGTATGTAGGCGGTGCTACAGAGTTCTTGAAGTGGTGGCCTAACTACGGCTACACTAGAAGAACAG
TATTTGGTATCTGCGCTCTGCTGAAGCCAGTTACCTTCGGAAAAAGAGTTGGTAGCTCTTGATCCGGCAA
ACAAACCACCGCTGGTAGCGGTGGTTTTTTTGTTTGCAAGCAGCAGATTACGCGCAGAAAAAAAGGATCT
CAAGAAGATCCTTTGATCTTTTCTACGGGGTCTGACGCTCAGTGGAACGAAAACTCACGTTAAGGGATTT
TGGTCATGAGATTATCAAAAAGGATCTTCACCTAGATCCTTTTAAATTAAAAATGAAGTTTTAAATCAAT
CTAAAGTATATATGAGTAAACTTGGTCTGACAGTTACCAATGCTTAATCAGTGAGGCACCTATCTCAGCG
ATCTGTCTATTTCGTTCATCCATAGTTGCCTGACTCCCCGTCGTGTAGATAACTACGATACGGGAGGGCT
TACCATCTGGCCCCAGTGCTGCAATGATACCGCGAGACCCACGCTCACCGGCTCCAGATTTATCAGCAAT
AAACCAGCCAGCCGGAAGGGCCGAGCGCAGAAGTGGTCCTGCAACTTTATCCGCCTCCATCCAGTCTATT
AATTGTTGCCGGGAAGCTAGAGTAAGTAGTTCGCCAGTTAATAGTTTGCGCAACGTTGTTGCCATTGCTA
CAGGCATCGTGGTGTCACGCTCGTCGTTTGGTATGGCTTCATTCAGCTCCGGTTCCCAACGATCAAGGCG
AGTTACATGATCCCCCATGTTGTGCAAAAAAGCGGTTAGCTCCTTCGGTCCTCCGATCGTTGTCAGAAGT
AAGTTGGCCGCAGTGTTATCACTCATGGTTATGGCAGCACTGCATAATTCTCTTACTGTCATGCCATCCG
TAAGATGCTTTTCTGTGACTGGTGAGTACTCAACCAAGTCATTCTGAGAATAGTGTATGCGGCGACCGAG
TTGCTCTTGCCCGGCGTCAATACGGGATAATACCGCGCCACATAGCAGAACTTTAAAAGTGCTCATCATT
GGAAAACGTTCTTCGGGGCGAAAACTCTCAAGGATCTTACCGCTGTTGAGATCCAGTTCGATGTAACCCA
CTCGTGCACCCAACTGATCTTCAGCATCTTTTACTTTCACCAGCGTTTCTGGGTGAGCAAAAACAGGAAG
GCAAAATGCCGCAAAAAAGGGAATAAGGGCGACACGGAAATGTTGAATACTCATACTCTTCCTTTTTCAA
TATTATTGAAGCATTTATCAGGGTTATTGTCTCATGAGCGGATACATATTTGAATGTATTTAGAAAAATA
AACAAATAGGGGTTCCGCGCACATTTCCCCGAAAAGTGCCACCTGAC
